>Addgene plasmid #212720 | pET15b-His6-CUbo-GFP | addgene full sequence | sequence record 418832 | Addgene NGS Result
TTCTTGAAGACGAAAGGGCCTCGTGATACGCCTATTTTTATAGGTTAATGTCATGATAATAATGGTTTCT
TAGACGTCAGGTGGCACTTTTCGGGGAAATGTGCGCGGAACCCCTATTTGTTTATTTTTCTAAATACATT
CAAATATGTATCCGCTCATGAGACAATAACCCTGATAAATGCTTCAATAATATTGAAAAAGGAAGAGTAT
GAGTATTCAACATTTCCGTGTCGCCCTTATTCCCTTTTTTGCGGCATTTTGCCTTCCTGTTTTTGCTCAC
CCAGAAACGCTGGTGAAAGTAAAAGATGCTGAAGATCAGTTGGGTGCACGAGTGGGTTACATCGAACTGG
ATCTCAACAGCGGTAAGATCCTTGAGAGTTTTCGCCCCGAAGAACGTTTTCCAATGATGAGCACTTTTAA
AGTTCTGCTATGTGGCGCGGTATTATCCCGTGTTGACGCCGGGCAAGAGCAACTCGGTCGCCGCATACAC
TATTCTCAGAATGACTTGGTTGAGTACTCACCAGTCACAGAAAAGCATCTTACGGATGGCATGACAGTAA
GAGAATTATGCAGTGCTGCCATAACCATGAGTGATAACACTGCGGCCAACTTACTTCTGACAACGATCGG
AGGACCGAAGGAGCTAACCGCTTTTTTGCACAACATGGGGGATCATGTAACTCGCCTTGATCGTTGGGAA
CCGGAGCTGAATGAAGCCATACCAAACGACGAGCGTGACACCACGATGCCTGCAGCAATGGCAACAACGT
TGCGCAAACTATTAACTGGCGAACTACTTACTCTAGCTTCCCGGCAACAATTAATAGACTGGATGGAGGC
GGATAAAGTTGCAGGACCACTTCTGCGCTCGGCCCTTCCGGCTGGCTGGTTTATTGCTGATAAATCTGGA
GCCGATGAGCGTGGGTCTCGCGGTATCATTGCAGCACTGGGGCCAGATGGTAAGCCCTCCCGTATCGTAG
TTATCTACACGACGGGGAGTCAGGCAACTATGGATGAACGAAATAGACAGATCGCTGAGATAGGTGCCTC
ACTGATTAAGCATTGGTAACTGTCAGACCAAGTTTACTCATATATACTTTAGATTGATTTAAAACTTCAT
TTTTAATTTAAAAGGATCTAGGTGAAGATCCTTTTTGATAATCTCATGACCAAAATCCCTTAACGTGAGT
TTTCGTTCCACTGAGCGTCAGACCCCGTAGAAAAGATCAAAGGATCTTCTTGAGATCCTTTTTTTCTGCG
CGTAATCTGCTGCTTGCAAACAAAAAAACCACCGCTACCAGCGGTGGTTTGTTTGCCGGATCAAGAGCTA
CCAACTCTTTTTCCGAAGGTAACTGGCTTCAGCAGAGCGCAGATACCAAATACTGTCCTTCTAGTGTAGC
CGTAGTTAGGCCACCACTTCAAGAACTCTGTAGCACCGCCTACATACCTCGCTCTGCTAATCCTGTTACC
AGTGGCTGCTGCCAGTGGCGATAAGTCGTGTCTTACCGGGTTGGACTCAAGACGATAGTTACCGGATAAG
GCGCAGCGGTCGGGCTGAACGGGGGGTTCGTGCACACAGCCCAGCTTGGAGCGAACGACCTACACCGAAC
TGAGATACCTACAGCGTGAGCTATGAGAAAGCGCCACGCTTCCCGAAGGGAGAAAGGCGGACAGGTATCC
GGTAAGCGGCAGGGTCGGAACAGGAGAGCGCACGAGGGAGCTTCCAGGGGGAAACGCCTGGTATCTTTAT
AGTCCTGTCGGGTTTCGCCACCTCTGACTTGAGCGTCGATTTTTGTGATGCTCGTCAGGGGGGCGGAGCC
TATGGAAAAACGCCAGCAACGCGGCCTTTTTACGGTTCCTGGCCTTTTGCTGGCCTTTTGCTCACATGTT
CTTTCCTGCGTTATCCCCTGATTCTGTGGATAACCGTATTACCGCCTTTGAGTGAGCTGATACCGCTCGC
CGCAGCCGAACGACCGAGCGCAGCGAGTCAGTGAGCGAGGAAGCGGAAGAGCGCCTGATGCGGTATTTTC
TCCTTACGCATCTGTGCGGTATTTCACACCGCAATGGTGCACTCTCAGTACAATCTGCTCTGATGCCGCA
TAGTTAAGCCAGTATACACTCCGCTATCGCTACGTGACTGGGTCATGGCTGCGCCCCGACACCCGCCAAC
ACCCGCTGACGCGCCCTGACGGGCTTGTCTGCTCCCGGCATCCGCTTACAGACAAGCTGTGACCGTCTCC
GGGAGCTGCATGTGTCAGAGGTTTTCACCGTCATCACCGAAACGCGCGAGGCAGCTGCGGTAAAGCTCAT
CAGCGTGGTCGTGAAGCGATTCACAGATGTCTGCCTGTTCATCCGCGTCCAGCTCGTTGAGTTTCTCCAG
AAGCGTTAATGTCTGGCTTCTGATAAAGCGGGCCATGTTAAGGGCGGTTTTTTCCTGTTTGGTCACTGAT
GCCTCCGTGTAAGGGGGATTTCTGTTCATGGGGGTAATGATACCGATGAAACGAGAGAGGATGCTCACGA
TACGGGTTACTGATGATGAACATGCCCGGTTACTGGAACGTTGTGAGGGTAAACAACTGGCGGTATGGAT
GCGGCGGGACCAGAGAAAAATCACTCAGGGTCAATGCCAGCGCTTCGTTAATACAGATGTAGGTGTTCCA
CAGGGTAGCCAGCAGCATCCTGCGATGCAGATCCGGAACATAATGGTGCAGGGCGCTGACTTCCGCGTTT
CCAGACTTTACGAAACACGGAAACCGAAGACCATTCATGTTGTTGCTCAGGTCGCAGACGTTTTGCAGCA
GCAGTCGCTTCACGTTCGCTCGCGTATCGGTGATTCATTCTGCTAACCAGTAAGGCAACCCCGCCAGCCT
AGCCGGGTCCTCAACGACAGGAGCACGATCATGCGCACCCGTGGCCAGGACCCAACGCTGCCCGAGATGC
GCCGCGTGCGGCTGCTGGAGATGGCGGACGCGATGGATATGTTCTGCCAAGGGTTGGTTTGCGCATTCAC
AGTTCTCCGCAAGAATTGATTGGCTCCAATTCTTGGAGTGGTGAATCCGTTAGCGAGGTGCCGCCGGCTT
CCATTCAGGTCGAGGTGGCCCGGCTCCATGCACCGCGACGCAACGCGGGGAGGCAGACAAGGTATAGGGC
GGCGCCTACAATCCATGCCAACCCGTTCCATGTGCTCGCCGAGGCGGCATAAATCGCCGTGACGATCAGC
GGTCCAATGATCGAAGTTAGGCTGGTAAGAGCCGCGAGCGATCCTTGAAGCTGTCCCTGATGGTCGTCAT
CTACCTGCCTGGACAGCATGGCCTGCAACGCGGGCATCCCGATGCCGCCGGAAGCGAGAAGAATCATAAT
GGGGAAGGCCATCCAGCCTCGCGTCGCGAACGCCAGCAAGACGTAGCCCAGCGCGTCGGCCGCCATGCCG
GCGATAATGGCCTGCTTCTCGCCGAAACGTTTGGTGGCGGGACCAGTGACGAAGGCTTGAGCGAGGGCGT
GCAAGATTCCGAATACCGCAAGCGACAGGCCGATCATCGTCGCGCTCCAGCGAAAGCGGTCCTCGCCGAA
AATGACCCAGAGCGCTGCCGGCACCTGTCCTACGAGTTGCATGATAAAGAAGACAGTCATAAGTGCGGCG
ACGATAGTCATGCCCCGCGCCCACCGGAAGGTGCTGACTGGGTTGAAGGCTCTCAAGGGCATCGGTCGAG
ATCCCGGTGCCTAATGAGTGAGCTAACTTACATTAATTGCGTTGCGCTCACTGCCCGCTTTCCAGTCGGG
AAACTGTCGTGCCAGCTGCATTAATGAATCGGCCAACGCGCGGGGAGAGGCGGTTTGCGTATTGGGCGCC
AGGGTGGTTTTTCTTTTCACCAGTGAGACGGGCAACAGCTGATTGCCCTTCACCGCCTGGCCCTGAGAGA
GTTGCAGCAAGCGGTCCACGCTGGTTTGCCCCAGCAGGCGAAAATCCTGTTTGATGGTGGTTAACGGCGG
GATATAACATGAGCTGTCTTCGGTATCGTCGTATCCCACTACCGAGATATCCGCACCAACGCGCAGCCCG
GACTCGGTAATGGCGCGCATTGCGCCCAGCGCCATCTGATCGTTGGCAACCAGCATCGCAGTGGGAACGA
TGCCCTCATTCAGCATTTGCATGGTTTGTTGAAAACCGGACATGGCACTCCAGTCGCCTTCCCGTTCCGC
TATCGGCTGAATTTGATTGCGAGTGAGATATTTATGCCAGCCAGCCAGACGCAGACGCGCCGAGACAGAA
CTTAATGGGCCCGCTAACAGCGCGATTTGCTGGTGACCCAATGCGACCAGATGCTCCACGCCCAGTCGCG
TACCGTCTTCATGGGAGAAAATAATACTGTTGATGGGTGTCTGGTCAGAGACATCAAGAAATAACGCCGG
AACATTAGTGCAGGCAGCTTCCACAGCAATGGCATCCTGGTCATCCAGCGGATAGTTAATGATCAGCCCA
CTGACGCGTTGCGCGAGAAGATTGTGCACCGCCGCTTTACAGGCTTCGACGCCGCTTCGTTCTACCATCG
ACACCACCACGCTGGCACCCAGTTGATCGGCGCGAGATTTAATCGCCGCGACAATTTGCGACGGCGCGTG
CAGGGCCAGACTGGAGGTGGCAACGCCAATCAGCAACGACTGTTTGCCCGCCAGTTGTTGTGCCACGCGG
TTGGGAATGTAATTCAGCTCCGCCATCGCCGCTTCCACTTTTTCCCGCGTTTTCGCAGAAACGTGGCTGG
CCTGGTTCACCACGCGGGAAACGGTCTGATAAGAGACACCGGCATACTCTGCGACATCGTATAACGTTAC
TGGTTTCACATTCACCACCCTGAATTGACTCTCTTCCGGGCGCTATCATGCCATACCGCGAAAGGTTTTG
CGCCATTCGATGGTGTCCGGGATCTCGACGCTCTCCCTTATGCGACTCCTGCATTAGGAAGCAGCCCAGT
AGTAGGTTGAGGCCGTTGAGCACCGCCGCCGCAAGGAATGGTGCATGCAAGGAGATGGCGCCCAACAGTC
CCCCGGCCACGGGGCCTGCCACCATACCCACGCCGAAACAAGCGCTCATGAGCCCGAAGTGGCGAGCCCG
ATCTTCCCCATCGGTGATGTCGGCGATATAGGCGCCAGCAACCGCACCTGTGGCGCCGGTGATGCCGGCC
ACGATGCGTCCGGCGTAGAGGATCGAGATCTCGATCCCGCGAAATTAATACGACTCACTATAGGGGAATT
GTGAGCGGATAACAATTCCCCTCTAGAAATAATTTTGTTTAACTTTAAGAAGGAGATATACCATGGGCAG
CAGCCATCATCATCATCATCACAGCAGCGGCATGGGAGTGCAGGTGGAAACCATCTCCCCAGGAGACGGG
CGCACCTTCCCCAAGCGCGGCCAGACCTGCGTGGTGCACTACACCGGGATGCTTGAAGATGGAAAGAAAT
TTGATTCCTCCCGGGACAGAAACAAGCCCTTTAAGTTTATGCTAGGCAAGCAGGAGGTGATCCGAGGCTG
GGAAGAAGGGGTTGCCCAGATGAGTGTGGGTCAGAGAGCCAAACTGACTATATCTCCAGATTATGCCTAT
GGTGCCACTGGGCACCCAGGCATCATCCCACCACATGCCACTCTCGTCTTCGATGTGGAGCTTCTAAAAC
TGGAAGGGTCGACCGGTATCCCTCCAGATCAACAAAGATTGATCTTTGCCGGTAAGCAGCTAGAAGACGG
TAGAACGCTGTCTGATTACAACATTCAGAAGGAGTCCACCTTACATCTTGTGCTAAGGCTAAGAGGTGTT
ACTAGTAAAGGAGAAGAACTTTTCACTGGAGTTGTCCCAATTCTTGTTGAATTAGATGGTGATGTTAATG
GGCACAAATTTTCTGTCAGTGGAGAGGGTGAAGGTGATGCAACATACGGAAAACTTACCCTTAAATTTAT
TTGCACTACTGGAAAACTACCTGTTCCATGGCCAACACTGGTCACCACTTTCACTTATGGTGTTCAATGC
TTCTCGAGATACCCAGACCATATGAAACGGCATGACTTTTTCAAGAGTGCCATGCCCGAAGGTTATGTAC
AGGAAAGAACTATATTTTTCAAAGATGACGGGAACTACAAGACACGTGCTGAAGTCAAGTTTGAAGGTGA
TACCCTTGTTAATAGAATCGAGTTAAAAGGTATTGATTTTAAAGAAGATGGAAACATTCTTGGACACAAA
TTGGAATACAACTATAACTCACACAATGTATACATCATGGCAGACAAACAAAAGAATGGAATCAAAGCTA
ACTTCAAAATTAGACACAACATTGAAGATGGAAGCGTTCAACTAGCAGACCATTATCAACAAAATACTCC
AATTGGCGATGGCCCTGTCCTTTTACCAGACAACCATTACCTGTCCACACAATCTGCCCTTTCGAAAGAT
CCCAACGAAAAGAGAGACCACATGGTCCTTCTTGAGTTTGTAACAGCTGCTGGGATTACACATGGCATGG
ATGAACTATACAAATAAGGATCCGGCTGCTAACAAAGCCCGAAAGGAAGCTGAGTTGGCTGCTGCCACCG
CTGAGCAATAACTAGCATAACCCCTTGGGGCCTCTAAACGGGTCTTGAGGGGTTTTTTGCTGAAAGGAGG
AACTATATCCGGATATCCCGCAAGAGGCCCGGCAGTACCGGCATAACCAAGCCTATGCCTACAGCATCCA
GGGTGACGGTGCCGAGGATGACGATGAGCGCATTGTTAGATTTCATACACGGTGCCTGACTGCGTTAGCA
ATTTAACTGTGATAAACTACCGCATTAAAGCTTATCGATGATAAGCTGTCAAACATGAGAA
Features (pLannotate 1.2.2; 22 found; start..end, strand, type, name):
    104..208     +  promoter       AmpR promoter: bla
    209..1069    +  CDS            AmpR: β-lactamase; bla; confers resistance to ampicillin, carbenicillin, and related antibiotics
   1240..1828    +  rep_origin     ori: high-copy-number ColE1/pMB1/pBR322/pUC origin of replication
   2014..2153    -  misc_feature   bom: basis of mobility region from pBR322
   2255..2446    -  CDS            rop: Rop protein, which maintains plasmids at low copy number; rop
   2463..2843    +  CDS            YPB1_ECOLX: Protein predicted: Swiss-Prot protein existence level 4. From Escherichia coli.
   3085..3709    -  CDS            TcR (fragment): tetracycline efflux protein; tet; confers resistance to tetracycline
   3724..3745    -  protein_bind   CAP binding site: CAP binding activates transcription in the presence of cAMP. E. coli catabolite activator protein
   3758..4839    -  CDS            lacI: lac repressor; lacI; The lac repressor binds to the lac operator to inhibit transcription in E. coli. This inhibition can be relieved by adding lactose or isopropyl-β-D-thiogalactopyranoside (IPTG).
   4840..4917    -  promoter       lacI promoter: lacI
   4925..5204    -  CDS            TcR (fragment): tetracycline efflux protein; tet; confers resistance to tetracycline
   5226..5244    +  promoter       T7 promoter: promoter for bacteriophage T7 RNA polymerase
   5245..5269    +  protein_bind   lac operator: The lac repressor binds to the lac operator to inhibit transcription in E. coli. This inhibition can be relieved by adding lactose or isopropyl-β-D-thiogalactopyranoside (IPTG). lac repressor encoded by lacI
   5284..5306    +  RBS            RBS: efficient ribosome binding site from bacteriophage T7 gene 10 (Olins and Rangwala, 1989)
   5325..5341    +  CDS            capTEV™ (fragment): composite tag for in vivo biotinylation, TEV protease cleavage, and 6xHis tagging
   5352..5675    +  CDS            FKBP1A: FKB1A_HUMAN - Also known as FKBP1, FKBP12. Experimental evidence at protein level: Swiss-Prot protein existence level 1. Keeps in an inactive conformation TGFBR1, the TGF-beta type I serine/threonine kinase receptor, preventing TGF-beta receptor activation in absence of ligand. Recruits SMAD7 to ACVR1B which prevents the association of SMAD2 and SMAD3 with the activin receptor complex, thereby blocking the activin signal. May modulate the RYR1 calcium channel activity. PPIases accelerate the folding of proteins. It catalyzes the cis-trans isomerization of proline imidic peptide bonds in oligop
   5685..5808    +  CDS            ubiquitin (fragment): Saccharomyces cerevisiae ubiquitin
   5814..6524    +  CDS            GFP (S65T): GFP (S65T) is a basic (constitutively fluorescent) green fluorescent protein published in 1995, derived from Aequorea victoria.
   6535..6584    +  CDS            SET1 (fragment): solubility-enhancement tag derived from T7 phage gene 10B
   6592..6639    +  terminator     T7 terminator: transcription terminator for bacteriophage T7 RNA polymerase
   6662..6766    -  CDS            TcR (fragment): tetracycline efflux protein; tet; confers resistance to tetracycline
   6814..6842    -  promoter       tet promoter: E. coli promoter for tetracycline efflux protein gene
