[The description below was written by a language model from this plasmid's Addgene catalogue record and pLannotate feature annotations shown in this document.]
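Description:
pET15b-His6-CUbo-GFP is a bacterial expression plasmid of about 6.9 kb built on the pET15b backbone and used to produce a His6-CUbo-GFP fusion protein in E. coli. It replicates from a ColE1/pMB1-type origin and is selected with ampicillin through the β-lactamase gene. The pBR322-derived bom site and rop gene are also present. The catalogue lists the plasmid as high copy, although rop normally moderates copy number. The tetracycline-resistance fragments and tet promoter in the annotation are non-functional remnants of the pBR322 lineage that flank the expression cassette.

Expression is driven by a T7 promoter followed by a lac operator and the T7 gene 10 ribosome binding site, and it ends at the T7 terminator. A plasmid-borne lacI gene supplies the repressor, so transcription requires a host that provides T7 RNA polymerase and is induced with IPTG. The open reading frame starts with a hexahistidine tag for metal-affinity purification; the annotation software labels this tag as a capTEV fragment. Next come human FKBP12 (FKBP1A), a fragment of Saccharomyces cerevisiae ubiquitin, and GFP (S65T). The FKBP and partial ubiquitin segments appear to make up the "CUbo" module, which would explain the mixed human and yeast species listing, although the record does not define the term. A short downstream match to a T7 gene 10-derived tag is probably residual vector sequence.

The depositor notes that the plasmid was made by site-directed mutagenesis but does not specify the change. The plasmid comes from work describing Ubiquiton, an inducible, linkage-specific polyubiquitylation tool. The recombinant protein is presumably a purified fluorescent model substrate for that system, but the record states only bacterial expression as the purpose.
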