Addgene plasmid #212720: pET15b-His6-CUbo-GFP
Purpose: Bacterial expression of His6-CUbo-GFP
Depositing lab: Helle Ulrich. Depositing organization: Institut fuer Molekulare Biologie (IMB Mainz). Publication: Ubiquiton-An inducible, linkage-specific polyubiquitylation tool. Renz C, Asimaki E, Meister C, Albanese V, Petriukov K, Krapoth NC, Wegmann S, Wollscheid HP, Wong RP, Fulzele A, Chen JX, Leon S, Ulrich HD. Mol Cell. 2024 Jan 18;84(2):386-400.e11. doi: 10.1016/j.molcel.2023.11.016. Epub 2023 Dec 15. PubMed 38103558.
Backbone
  Vector backbone: pET15b
  Vector type: Bacterial Expression
Growth in bacteria
  Bacterial resistance: Ampicillin, 100 μg/mL
  Growth temperature: 37°C
  Growth strain: Top10
  Copy number: High Copy
Gene/Insert
  Gene/Insert name: GFP
  Species: H. sapiens (human), S. cerevisiae (budding yeast)
  Tag / fusion protein: 6xHis-CUbo (N terminal on insert)
  Cloning method: Unknown
Terms and licenses: Academic/Nonprofit Terms; Industry Terms: Not Available to Industry
Depositor comments: pHU3900; cloning method: site-directed mutagenesis
How to cite: pET15b-His6-CUbo-GFP was a gift from Helle Ulrich (Addgene plasmid # 212720 ; http://n2t.net/addgene:212720 ; RRID:Addgene_212720)
